>Addgene plasmid #229071 | SOPP3-HA-nes | addgene full sequence | sequence record 460061 | Addgene NGS Result
CAATTCAATATGGCGGACTTGGCACCATGCCAATTCAATATGGCGGACCTGGCACTGTGCCAACTGGGGA
GGGGTCTACTTGGCACGGTGCCAAGTTTGAGGAGGGGTCTTGGCCCTGTGCCAAGTCCGCCATATTGAAT
TGGCATGGTGCCAATAATGGCGGCCATATTGGCTATATGCCAGGATCAATATATAGGCAATATCCAATAT
GGCCCTATGCCAATATGGCTATTGGCCAGGTTCAATACTATGTATTGGCCCTATGCCATATAGTATTCCA
TATATGGGTTTTCCTATTGACGTAGATAGCCCCTCCCAATGGGCGGTCCCATATACCATATATGGGGCTT
CCTAATACCGCCCATAGCCACTCCCCCATTGACGTCAATGGTCTCTATATATGGTCTTTCCTATTGACGT
CATATGGGCGGTCCTATTGACGTATATGGCGCCTCCCCCATTGACGTCAATTACGGTAAATGGCCCGCCT
GGCTCAATGCCCATTGACGTCAATAGGACCACCCACCATTGACGTCAATGGGATGGCTCATTGCCCATTC
ATATCCGTTCTCACGCCCCCTATTGACGTCAATGACGGTAAATGGCCCACTTGGCAGTACATCAATATCT
ATTAATAGTAACTTGGCAAGTACATTACTATTGGAAGTACGCCAGGGTACATTGGCAGTACTCCCATTGA
CGTCAATGGCGGTAAATGGCCCGCGATGGCTGCCAAGTACATCCCCATTGACGTCAATGGGGAGGGGCAA
TGACGCAAATGGGCGTTCCATTGACGTAAATGGGCGGTAGGCGTGCCTAATGGGAGGTCTATATAAGCAA
TGCTCGTTTAGGGAACCGCCATTCTGCCTGGGGACGTCGGAGCAAGCTTGATTTAGGTGACACTATAGAA
TACAAGCTACTTGTTCTTTTTGCAGGATCCATGGAGAAAAGTTTCGTGATAACTGATCCACGGCTGCCAG
ACAATCCCATCATCTTCGCATCCGATGGCTTCCTGGAGCTGACCGAGTATTCCAGAGAGGAGATCCTGGG
CCGCAATGGCCGCTTTCTGCAGGGACCAGAGACAGACCAGGCCACAGTGCAGAAGATTCGCGATGCCATT
AGAGATCAGCGCGAGATTACCGTGCAGCTGATAAACTACACAAAAAGCGGGAAGAAATTCTTGAACCTCC
TGAACCTCCAGCCCATTAGGGACCAGAAGGGTGAGCTCCAGGCTTTCATCGGAGTGGTGCTGGATGGACT
CGAGTACCCATACGATGTTCCAGATTACGCTGAATTCCTGCAGCTGCCGCCGCTGGAGCGTCTGACGCTG
GATTAATCTAGAACTATAGTGAGTCGTATTACGTAGATCCAGACATGATAAGATACATTGATGAGTTTGG
ACAAACCACAACTAGAATGCAGTGAAAAAAATGCTTTATTTGTGAAATTTGTGATGCTATTGCTTTATTT
GTAACCATTATAAGCTGCAATAAACAAGTTAACAACAACAATTGCATTCATTTTATGTTTCAGGTTCAGG
GGGAGGTGTGGGAGGTTTTTTAATTCGCGGCCGCGGCGCCAATGCATTGGGCCCGGTACCCAGCTTTTGT
TCCCTTTAGTGAGGGTTAATTGCGCGCTTGGCGTAATCATGGTCATAGCTGTTTCCTGTGTGAAATTGTT
ATCCGCTCACAATTCCACACAACATACGAGCCGGGAGCATAAAGTGTAAAGCCTGGGGTGCCTAATGAGT
GAGCTAACTCACATTAATTGCGTTGCGCTCACTGCCCGCTTTCCAGTCGGGAAACCTGTCGTGCCAGCTG
CATTAATGAATCGGCCAACGCGCGGGGAGAGGCGGTTTGCGTATTGGGCGCTCTTCCGCTTCCTCGCTCA
CTGACTCGCTGCGCTCGGTCGTTCGGCTGCGGCGAGCGGTATCAGCTCACTCAAAGGCGGTAATACGGTT
ATCCACAGAATCAGGGGATAACGCAGGAAAGAACATGTGAGCAAAAGGCCAGCAAAAGGCCAGGAACCGT
AAAAAGGCCGCGTTGCTGGCGTTTTTCCATAGGCTCCGCCCCCCTGACGAGCATCACAAAAATCGACGCT
CAAGTCAGAGGTGGCGAAACCCGACAGGACTATAAAGATACCAGGCGTTTCCCCCTGGAAGCTCCCTCGT
GCGCTCTCCTGTTCCGACCCTGCCGCTTACCGGATACCTGTCCGCCTTTCTCCCTTCGGGAAGCGTGGCG
CTTTCTCATAGCTCACGCTGTAGGTATCTCAGTTCGGTGTAGGTCGTTCGCTCCAAGCTGGGCTGTGTGC
ACGAACCCCCCGTTCAGCCCGACCGCTGCGCCTTATCCGGTAACTATCGTCTTGAGTCCAACCCGGTAAG
ACACGACTTATCGCCACTGGCAGCAGCCACTGGTAACAGGATTAGCAGAGCGAGGTATGTAGGCGGTGCT
ACAGAGTTCTTGAAGTGGTGGCCTAACTACGGCTACACTAGAAGAACAGTATTTGGTATCTGCGCTCTGC
TGAAGCCAGTTACCTTCGGAAAAAGAGTTGGTAGCTCTTGATCCGGCAAACAAACCACCGCTGGTAGCGG
TGGTTTTTTTGTTTGCAAGCAGCAGATTACGCGCAGAAAAAAAGGATCTCAAGAAGATCCTTTGATCTTT
TCTACGGGGTCTGACGCTCAGTGGAACGAAAACTCACGTTAAGGGATTTTGGTCATGAGATTATCAAAAA
GGATCTTCACCTAGATCCTTTTAAATTAAAAATGAAGTTTTAAATCAATCTAAAGTATATATGAGTAAAC
TTGGTCTGACAGTTACCAATGCTTAATCAGTGAGGCACCTATCTCAGCGATCTGTCTATTTCGTTCATCC
ATAGTTGCCTGACTCCCCGTCGTGTAGATAACTACGATACGGGAGGGCTTACCATCTGGCCCCAGTGCTG
CAATGATACCGCGAGACCCACGCTCACCGGCTCCAGATTTATCAGCAATAAACCAGCCAGCCGGAAGGGC
CGAGCGCAGAAGTGGTCCTGCAACTTTATCCGCCTCCATCCAGTCTATTAATTGTTGCCGGGAAGCTAGA
GTAAGTAGTTCGCCAGTTAATAGTTTGCGCAACGTTGTTGCCATTGCTACAGGCATCGTGGTGTCACGCT
CGTCGTTTGGTATGGCTTCATTCAGCTCCGGTTCCCAACGATCAAGGCGAGTTACATGATCCCCCATGTT
GTGCAAAAAAGCGGTTAGCTCCTTCGGTCCTCCGATCGTTGTCAGAAGTAAGTTGGCCGCAGTGTTATCA
CTCATGGTTATGGCAGCACTGCATAATTCTCTTACTGTCATGCCATCCGTAAGATGCTTTTCTGTGACTG
GTGAGTACTCAACCAAGTCATTCTGAGAATAGTGTATGCGGCGACCGAGTTGCTCTTGCCCGGCGTCAAT
ACGGGATAATACCGCGCCACATAGCAGAACTTTAAAAGTGCTCATCATTGGAAAACGTTCTTCGGGGCGA
AAACTCTCAAGGATCTTACCGCTGTTGAGATCCAGTTCGATGTAACCCACTCGTGCACCCAACTGATCTT
CAGCATCTTTTACTTTCACCAGCGTTTCTGGGTGAGCAAAAACAGGAAGGCAAAATGCCGCAAAAAAGGG
AATAAGGGCGACACGGAAATGTTGAATACTCATACTCTTCCTTTTTCAATATTATTGAAGCATTTATCAG
GGTTATTGTCTCATGAGCGGATACATATTTGAATGTATTTAGAAAAATAAACAAATAGGGGTTCCGCGCA
CATTTCCCCGAAAAGTGCCACCTAAATTGTAAGCGTTAATATTTTGTTAAAATTCGCGTTAAATTTTTGT
TAAATCAGCTCATTTTTTAACCAATAGGCCGAAATCGGCAAAATCCCTTATAAATCAAAAGAATAGACCG
AGATAGGGT
[37 nt withheld, positions 3930-3966]
AAAGAACGTGGACTCCAACGTCAAAGG
[49 nt withheld, positions 3994-4042]
T
[91 nt withheld, positions 4044-4134]
G
[124 nt withheld, positions 4136-4259]
CCCATTCGCCATTCAGGCTGCGCAACTGTTGGGAAGGGCGATCGGTGCGGGCCTCTTCGCTATTACGCCA
GTCGACCGCCAATTCAATATGGCGTATATGGACTCATGCCAATTCAATATGGTGGATCTGGACCTGTGCC
AATTCAATATGGCGTATATGGACTCGTGCCAATTCAATATGGTGGATCTGGACCCCAGC
Features (pLannotate 1.2.2; 16 found; start..end, strand, type, name):
    891..909     +  promoter       SP6 promoter: promoter for bacteriophage SP6 RNA polymerase
    941..1258    +  CDS            SOPP3: SOPP3 is a basic (constitutively fluorescent) cyan fluorescent protein published in 2017, derived from Arabidopsis thaliana. It requires the cofactor flavin for fluorescence.
   1265..1291    +  CDS            3xHA (fragment): three tandem HA epitope tags
   1344..1361    -  promoter       T7 promoter (fragment): promoter for bacteriophage T7 RNA polymerase
   1366..1500    -  polyA_signal   SV40 poly(A) signal: SV40 polyadenylation signal
   1613..1631    -  promoter       T3 promoter: promoter for bacteriophage T3 RNA polymerase
   1676..1692    -  protein_bind   lac operator: The lac repressor binds to the lac operator to inhibit transcription in E. coli. This inhibition can be relieved by adding lactose or isopropyl-β-D-thiogalactopyranoside (IPTG). lac repressor encoded by lacI
   1700..1730    -  promoter       lac promoter: promoter for the E. coli lac operon
   1745..1766    -  protein_bind   CAP binding site: CAP binding activates transcription in the presence of cAMP. E. coli catabolite activator protein
   1779..1871    -  CDS            lacI (fragment): lac repressor; lacI; The lac repressor binds to the lac operator to inhibit transcription in E. coli. This inhibition can be relieved by adding lactose or isopropyl-β-D-thiogalactopyranoside (IPTG).
   2054..2642    -  rep_origin     ori: high-copy-number ColE1/pMB1/pBR322/pUC origin of replication
   2813..3673    -  CDS            AmpR: β-lactamase; bla; confers resistance to ampicillin, carbenicillin, and related antibiotics
   3674..3778    -  promoter       AmpR promoter: bla
   3831..4259    -  rep_origin     f1 ori (sequence partly withheld): f1 bacteriophage origin of replication; arrow indicates direction of (+) strand synthesis
   4264..4330    -  CDS            lacZα (fragment): LacZα fragment of β-galactosidase; lacZ fragment
   4337..856     +  promoter       CMV IE94 promoter (across the origin): enhancer/promoter region of simian cytomegalovirus major immediate early transcription unit IE94
