[The description below was written by a language model from this plasmid's Addgene catalogue record and pLannotate feature annotations shown in this document.]
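Description:
SOPP3-HA-nes is a mammalian expression plasmid built on the pCS2 backbone, about 4.5 kb in size, designed to produce the flavin-binding protein SOPP3 in the cytosol of mammalian cells. It is propagated in E. coli through a high-copy ColE1/pUC-type origin and selected with ampicillin via the β-lactamase gene. An f1 phage origin is also present, along with remnants of lac regulatory and lacZα sequences that are typical carry-over from the parental cloning vector.

Expression is driven by the simian cytomegalovirus IE94 enhancer/promoter characteristic of pCS2, recorded simply as CMV in the catalogue entry. Transcripts are terminated by an SV40 polyadenylation signal downstream of the insert. An SP6 promoter sits between the CMV element and the coding sequence, which in pCS2 vectors allows in vitro synthesis of sense mRNA, and T7 and T3 promoter sequences lie on the opposite strand beyond the insert. The open reading frame encodes SOPP3, a small protein derived from Arabidopsis thaliana that uses a flavin cofactor, followed directly by a short match to an HA epitope sequence, consistent with a single HA tag for immunodetection. The "nes" in the name and the stated cytosolic localisation imply a nuclear export signal at the C-terminus, although the feature table does not annotate one. The catalogue lists the insert species as human, whereas the annotation attributes SOPP3 to a plant origin.

According to the associated publication title, photoactivated SOPP3 is used to enable APEX2-mediated proximity labelling with high spatial and temporal resolution in live cells. This construct provides the cytosol-targeted version of SOPP3.
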