Addgene plasmid #229071: SOPP3-HA-nes
Purpose: Expresses SOPP3 in the cytosol of mammalian cells
Depositing lab: Weijun Pan. Depositing organization: Shanghai Institute of Nutrition and Health, Chinese Academy of Sciences. Publication: Photoactivated SOPP3 enables APEX2-mediated proximity labeling with high spatio-temporal resolution in live cells. Qu D, Li Y, Liu Q, Cao B, Cao M, Lin X, Shen C, Zou P, Zhou H, Zhang W, Pan W. Cell Res. 2025 Feb;35(2):149-152. doi: 10.1038/s41422-024-01061-9. Epub 2024 Dec 10. PubMed 39653757.
Backbone
  Vector backbone: PCS2
  Vector type: Mammalian Expression
Growth in bacteria
  Bacterial resistance: Ampicillin, 100 μg/mL
  Growth temperature: 37°C
  Growth strain: DH5alpha
  Copy number: Unknown
Gene/Insert
  Gene/Insert name: Express SOPP3 in the cytosol of mammalian cells
  Species: H. sapiens (human)
  Promoter: CMV
  Cloning method: Other
  Sequencing primers: 5′ atggagaaaagtttcgtgat
Terms and licenses: Academic/Nonprofit Terms; Industry Terms: Not Available to Industry
How to cite: SOPP3-HA-nes was a gift from Weijun Pan (Addgene plasmid # 229071 ; http://n2t.net/addgene:229071 ; RRID:Addgene_229071)
